Addgene plasmid #146224: pAc5.1B-lambdaN-HA-HsAGO2_E
Purpose: Insect Expression of HsAGO2
Depositing lab: Elisa Izaurralde. Depositing organization: Max Planck Institute for Developmental Biology. Publication: GW182 interaction with Argonaute is essential for miRNA-mediated translational repression and mRNA decay. Eulalio A, Huntzinger E, Izaurralde E. Nat Struct Mol Biol. 2008 Apr . 15(4):346-53. 10.1038/nsmb.1405 PubMed 18345015.
Backbone
  Vector backbone: Unknown
  Vector type: Insect Expression
Growth in bacteria
  Bacterial resistance: Ampicillin, 100 μg/mL
  Growth temperature: 37°C
  Growth strain: DH5alpha
  Copy number: Low Copy
Gene/Insert
  Gene/Insert name: HsAGO2 (alt names: EIF2C2; Q10; MGC3183)
  Species: H. sapiens (human)
  Mutation: Contains a K660E mutation compared to the sequence given by NCBI: NM_012154.3
  Entrez Gene: AGO2 (a.k.a. CASC7, EIF2C2, LESKRES, LINC00980, PPD, Q10)
  Cloning method: Unknown
Terms and licenses: Academic/Nonprofit Terms; Industry Terms: Not Available to Industry
Depositor comments: Plasmids from this collection were made available to the research community and donated after the lab closed. Please note that the sequence provided by the depositing laboratory may be theoretical/predicted or based on Sanger sequencing results. There may be discrepancies between sequencing results obtained by Addgene and the depositor sequence. If an Addgene verified sequence is not available, please contact before placing your order to request that our lab fully sequence the plasmid.
How to cite: pAc5.1B-lambdaN-HA-HsAGO2_E was a gift from Elisa Izaurralde (Addgene plasmid # 146224 ; http://n2t.net/addgene:146224 ; RRID:Addgene_146224)
