[The description below was written by a language model from this plasmid's Addgene catalogue record and pLannotate feature annotations shown in this document.]
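Description:
pAc5.1B-lambdaN-HA-HsAGO2_E is an insect-cell expression plasmid of about 8 kb that produces human Argonaute 2 (AGO2, also known as EIF2C2) as an N-terminally tagged fusion protein. The catalogue lists the backbone as unknown, although the name and the annotated parts point to a pAc5.1-type vector. In bacteria it is maintained through a ColE1/pUC-family origin and selected with ampicillin via the β-lactamase gene and its own promoter. The repository lists it as low copy even though the origin is annotated as a high-copy type. Short fragments of a tetracycline resistance gene and of SV40 large T antigen are also detected; these appear to be non-functional backbone remnants.

Expression is driven by the Drosophila melanogaster actin 5C promoter, a strong constitutive promoter used in cultured fly cells. Downstream lie a short fragment of the bacteriophage lambda N protein, an HA epitope (annotated as a partial match to a 3xHA element) and the AGO2 coding sequence, followed by an SV40 polyadenylation signal. A vector-derived V5 tag sits after the AGO2 open reading frame, but the record does not show whether it is translated in frame. The lambda N peptide binds boxB RNA hairpins, so the fusion can be artificially tethered to a reporter mRNA carrying boxB sites, allowing the effect of AGO2 on translation and mRNA stability to be tested independently of a guide RNA. The HA tag allows detection or immunoprecipitation. The insert carries a K660E change relative to the NCBI reference sequence. The associated work concerns the Argonaute–GW182 interaction in miRNA-mediated repression and mRNA decay.
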