Features (pLannotate 1.2.2; 11 found; start..end, strand, type, name):
      1..2510    +  promoter       Ac5 promoter: Drosophila melanogaster actin 5C promoter
   2530..2595    +  CDS            N (fragment): REGN_LAMBD - Experimental evidence at protein level: Swiss-Prot protein existence level 1. Plays a role as a transcriptional antitermination factor that allows the virus to initiate its lytic phase. Activates expression of the delayed viral early genes by modifying host RNA polymerase (RNAP) into a form that is resistant to termination signals. This antitermination function requires the host NusA protein which serves to stabilize the interaction between antitermination protein N and host RNA polymerase. From Escherichia phage lambda (Bacteriophage lambda).
   2620..2646    +  CDS            3xHA (fragment): three tandem HA epitope tags
   2665..5241    +  CDS            AGO2 (sequence partly withheld): AGO2_HUMAN - Also known as EIF2C2. Experimental evidence at protein level: Swiss-Prot protein existence level 1. Required for RNA-mediated gene silencing (RNAi) by the RNA- induced silencing complex (RISC). The 'minimal RISC' appears to include AGO2 bound to a short guide RNA such as a microRNA (miRNA) or short interfering RNA (siRNA). These guide RNAs direct RISC to complementary mRNAs that are targets for RISC-mediated gene silencing. The precise mechanism of gene silencing depends on the degree of complementarity between the miRNA or siRNA and its target. Binding of RISC to a perfectly comp
   5281..5322    +  CDS            V5 tag: epitope tag from simian virus 5
   5422..5556    -  polyA_signal   SV40 poly(A) signal: SV40 polyadenylation signal
   5579..5663    -  CDS            large T antigen (fragment): large T antigen from SV40 (simian virus 40)
   5664..6111    +  CDS            TcR (fragment): tetracycline efflux protein; tet; confers resistance to tetracycline
   6157..6745    -  rep_origin     ori: high-copy-number ColE1/pMB1/pBR322/pUC origin of replication
   6916..7776    -  CDS            AmpR: β-lactamase; bla; confers resistance to ampicillin, carbenicillin, and related antibiotics
   7777..7881    -  promoter       AmpR promoter: bla
>Addgene plasmid #146224 | pAc5.1B-lambdaN-HA-HsAGO2_E | addgene full sequence | sequence record 358329 | Addgene NGS Result
CATGAATGGCATCAACTCTGAATCAAATCTTTGCAGATGCACCTACTTCTCATTTCCACTGTCACATCAT
TTTTCCAGATCTCGCTGCCTGTTATGTGGCCCACAAACCAAGACACGTTTTATGGCCATTAAAGCTGGCT
GATCGTCGCCAAACACCAAATACATAATGAATATGTACACATTCGAGAAAGAAGCGATCAAAGAAGCGTC
TTCGGGCGGAGTAGGAGAATGCGGAGGAGAAGGAGAACGAGCTGATCTAGTATCTCTCCACAATCCAATG
CCAACTGACCAACTGGCCATATTCGGAGCAATTTGAAGCCAATTTCCATCGCCTGGCGATCGCTCCATTC
TTGGCTATATGTTTTTCACCGTTACCCGGGGCCATTTTCAAAGACTCGTCGGCAAGATAAGATTGTGTCA
CTCGCTGTCTCTCTTCATTTGTCGAAGAATGCTGAGGAATTTCGCGATGACGTCGGCGAGTATTTTGAAG
AATGAGAATAATTTGTATTTATACGAAAATCAGTTAGTGGAATTTTCTACAAAAACATGTTATCTATAGA
TAATTTTGTTGCAAAATATGTTGACTATGACAAAGATTGTATGTATATACCTTTAATGTATTCTCATTTT
CTTATGTATTTATAATGGCAATGATGATACTGATGATATTTTAAGATGATGCCAGACCAAAAGGCTTGAA
TTTCTGCGTCTTTTGCCGAACGCAGTGCATGTGCAATTGTTGTTTTTTGGAATATTCAATTTTCGGACTG
TCCGCTTTGATTTCAGTTTCTTGGCTTATTCAAAAAGCAAAGTAAAGCCAAAAAAGCGAGATGGCAATAC
CAAATGCGGCAAAACGGTAGTGGAAGGAAAGGGGTGCGGGGCAGCGGAAGGAAGGGTGGGGCGGGGCGTG
GCGGGGTCTGTGGCTGGGCGCGACGTCACCGACGTTGGAGCCACTCCTTTGACCATGTGTGCGTGTGTGT
ATTATTCGTGTCTCGCCACTCGCCGGTTGTTTTTTTCTTTTTATGCTGCGCTCTCTCTAGCGCCATCTCG
CTTACGCATGCTCAACGCACCGCATGTTGCCGTTTCCTTTTATGCGTCATTTTGGCTCGAAATAGGCAAT
TATTTAAACAAAGATTAGTCAACGAAAACGCTAAAATAAATAAGTCTACAATATGGTTACTTATTGCCAT
GTGTGTGCAGCCAACGATAGCAACAAAAGCAACAACACAGGTGGCTTTCCCTCTTTCACTTTTTGTTTGC
AAGCCGCGTGCGAGCAAGACGGCACGACCGGCAAACGCAATTACGCTGACAAAGAGCAGACGAAGTTTTG
GCGAAAAACATCAAGGCGCCTGATACGAATGCATTTGCAATAACAATTGCGATATTTAATATTGTTTATG
AAGCTGTTTGACTTCAAAACACACAAAAAAAAAAATAAAACAAATTATTTGAAAGAGAATTAGGAATCGG
ACGCTTATCGTTAGGGTAACAACAAGAAATGCTTACTGAGTCACAGCCTCTGGAAAACTGCCGCAAGCCA
GAGAGAGAGAGAAAAAGAGGGAGAGCAGCTTAGACCGCATGTGCTTGTGTGTGAGGCGTCTCTCTCTTCG
TCTCTGTTGCGCAAACGCATAGACTGCACTGAAAAAATCGATTACCTATTTTTTATGAATGAATATTTGC
ACTATTACTATTCAAAACTATTAAGATAGCAATCACATTCAATAGCCAAATACTATACCACCTGAGCGAT
GCAACGAAATGATCAATTTGAGCAAAAATGCTGCATATTTAGGACGGCATCATTATAGAAATGCTTCTTG
CTGTGTACTTTTCTCTCGTCTGGCAGCTGTTTCGCCGTTATTGTTAAAACCGGCTTAAGTTAGGTGTGTT
TTCTACGACTAGTGAATGCCCTACTAGAAGATGTGTGTTGCACAAAATGTCCCTGGAATAACCAATTTGA
AGTGCAGATAGCAGTAAACGTAAGCTAATATGAATATTATTTAACTGTAATGTTTTAATATCGCTGGACA
TTACTAATAAACCCACTATAAACACATGTACATATGTATGTTTTGGCATACAATGAGTAGTTGGGGAAAA
AATGTGTAAAAGCACCGTGACCATCACAGCATAAAGATAACCAGCTGAAGTATCGAATATGAGTAACCCC
CAAATTGAATCACATGCCGCAACTGATAGGACCCATGGAAGTACACTCTTCATGGCGATATACAAGACAC
ACACAAGCACGAACACCCAGTTGCGGAGGAAATTCTCCGTAAATGAAAACCCAATCGGCGAACAATTCAT
ACCCATATATGGTAAAAGTTTTGAACGCGACTTGAGAGCGGAGAGCATTGCGGCTGATAAGGTTTTAGCG
CTAAGCGGGCTTTATAAAACGGGCTGCGGGACCAGTTTTCATATCACTACCGTTTGAGTTCTTGTGCTGT
GTGGATACTCCTCCCGACACAAAGCCGCTCCATCAGCCAGCAGTCGTCTAATCCAGAGACCCCGGATCGG
GGTACCAACATGGACGCACAAACACGACGACGTGAGCGTCGCGCTGAGAAACAAGCTCAATGGAAAGCTG
CAAACGGTGGATCTCCTCCACATATGGCTTACCCATACGATGTTCCAGATTACGCTCCTCCAAGCTTGAA
TTCTATGTACTCGGGAGCCGGCCCCGCACTTGCACCTCCTGCGCCGCCGCCCCCCATCCAAGGATATGCC
TTCAAGCCTCCACCTAGACCCGACTTTGGGACCTCCGGGAGAACAATCAAATTACAGGCCAATTTCTTCG
AAATGGACATCCCCAAAATTGACATCTATCATTATGAATTGGATATCAAGCCAGAGAAGTGCCCGAGGAG
AGTTAACAGGGAAATCGTGGAACACATGGTCCAGCACTTTAAAACACAGATCTTTGGGGATCGGAAGCCC
GTGTTTGACGGCAGGAAGAATCTATACACAGCCATGCCCCTTCCGATTGGGAGGGACAAGGTGGAGCTGG
AGGTCACGCTGCCAGGAGAAGGCAAGGATCGCATCTTCAAGGTGTCCATCAAGTGGGTGTCCTGCGTGAG
CTTGCAGGCGTTACACGATGCACTTTCAGGGCGGCTGCCTAGCGTCCCTTTTGAGACGATCCAGGCCCTG
GACGTGGTCATGAGGCACTTGCCATCCATGAGGTACACCCCCGTGGGCCGCTCCTTCTTCACCGCGTCCG
AAGGCTGCTCTAACCCTCTTGGCGGGGGCCGAGAAGTGTGGTTTGGCTTCCATCAGTCCGTCCGGCCTTC
TCTCTGGAAAATGATGCTGAATATTGATGTGTCAGCAACAGCGTTTTACAAGGCACAGCCAGTAATCGAG
TTTGTTTGTGAAGTTTTGGATTTTAAAAGTATTGAAGAACAACAAAAACCTCTGACAGATTCCCAAAGGG
TAAAGTTTACCAAAGAAATTAAAGGTCTAAAGGTGGAGATAACGCACTGTGGGCAGATGAAGAGGAAGTA
CCGCGTCTGCAATGTGACCCGGCGGCCCGCCAGTCACCAAACATTCCCGCTGCAGCAGGAGAGCGGGCAG
ACGGTGGAGTGCACGGTGGCCCAGTATTTCAAGGACAGGCACAAGCTTGTTCTGCGCTACCCCCACCTCC
CATGTTTACAAGTCGGACAGGAGCAGAAACACACCTACCTTCCCCTGGAGGTCTGTAACATTGTGGCAGG
ACAAAGATGTATTAAAAAATTAACGGACAATCAGACCTCAACCATGATCAGAGCAACTGCTAGGTCGGCG
CCCGATCGGCAAGAAGAGATTAGCAAATTGATGCGAAGTGCAAGTTTCAACACAGATCCATACGTCCGTG
AATTTGGAATCATGGTCAAAGATGAGATGACAGACGTGACTGGGCGGGTGCTGCAGCCGCCCTCCATCCT
CTACGGGGGCAGGAATAAAGCTATTGCGACCCCTGTCCAGGGCGTCTGGGACATGCGGAAC
[405 nt withheld, positions 3982-4386]
AACAACATCCTGCTGCCCCAGGGCAGGCCGCCGGTGTTCCAGCAGCCCGTCATCTTTCTGGGAGCAGACG
TCACTCACCCCCCCGCCGGGGATGGGAAGAAGCCCTCCATTGCCGCCGTGGTGGGCAGCATGGACGCCCA
CCCCAATCGCTACTGCGCCACCGTGCGCGTGCAGCAGCACCGGCAGGAGATCATACAAGACCTGGCCGCC
ATGGTCCGCGAGCTCCTCATCCAGTTCTACAAGTCCACGCGCTTCGAGCCCACCCGCATCATCTTCTACC
GCGACGGTGTCTCTGAAGGCCAGTTCCAGCAGGTTCTCCACCACGAGTTGCTGGCCATCCGTGAGGCCTG
TATCAAGCTAGAAAAAGACTACCAGCCCGGGATCACCTTCATCGTGGTGCAGAAGAGGCACCACACCCGG
CTCTTCTGCACTGACAAGAACGAGCGGGTTGGGAAAAGTGGAAACATTCCAGCAGGCACGACTGTGGACA
CGAAAATCACCCACCCCACCGAGTTCGACTTCTACCTGTGTAGTCACGCTGGCATCCAGGGGACAAGCAG
GCCTTCGCACTATCACGTCCTCTGGGACGACAATCGTTTCTCCTCTGATGAGCTGCAGATCCTAACCTAC
CAGCTGTGTCACACCTACGTGCGCTGCACACGCTCCGTGTCCATCCCAGCGCCAGCATACTACGCTCACC
TGGTGGCCTTCCGGGCCAGGTACCACCTGGTGGATAAGGAACATGACAGTGCTGAAGGAAGCCATACCTC
TGGGCAGAGTAACGGGCGAGACCACCAAGCACTGGCCAAGGCGGTCCAGGTTCACCAAGACACTCTGCGC
ACCATGTACTTTGCTTGAGGCGGCCGCTCGAGTCTAGAGGGCCCGCGGTTCGAAGGTAAGCCTATCCCTA
ACCCTCTCCTCGGTCTCGATTCTACGCGTACCGGTCATCATCACCATCACCATTGAGTTTAAACCCGCTG
ATCAGCCTCGACTGTGCCTTCTAAGGCCTGAGCTCGCTGATCAGCCTCGATCGAGGATCCAGACATGATA
AGATACATTGATGAGTTTGGACAAACCACAACTAGAATGCAGTGAAAAAAATGCTTTATTTGTGAAATTT
GTGATGCTATTGCTTTATTTGTAACCATTATAAGCTGCAATAAACAAGTTAACAACAACAATTGCATTCA
TTTTATGTTTCAGGTTCAGGGGGAGGTGTGGGAGGTTTTTTAAAGCAAGTAAAACCTCTACAAATGTGGT
ATGGCTGATTATGATCAGTCGACCGATGCCCTTGAGAGCCTTCAACCCAGTCAGCTCCTTCCGGTGGGCG
CGGGGCATGACTATCGTCGCCGCACTTATGACTGTCTTCTTTATCATGCAACTCGTAGGACAGGTGCCGG
CAGCGCTCTGGGTCATTTTCGGCGAGGACCGCTTTCGCTGGAGCGCGACGATGATCGGCCTGTCGCTTGC
GGTATTCGGAATCTTGCACGCCCTCGCTCAAGCCTTCGTCACTGGTCCCGCCACCAAACGTTTCGGCGAG
AAGCAGGCCATTATCGCCGGCATGGCGGCCGACGCGCTGGGCTACGTCTTGCTGGCGTTCGCGACGCGAG
GCTGGATGGCCTTCCCCATTATGATTCTTCTCGCTTCCGGCGGCATCGGGATGCCCGCGTTGCAGGCCAT
GCTGTCCAGGCAGGTAGATGACGACCATCAGGGACAGCTTCAAGGCCAGCAAAAGGCCAGGAACCGTAAA
AAGGCCGCGTTGCTGGCGTTTTTCCATAGGCTCCGCCCCCCTGACGAGCATCACAAAAATCGACGCTCAA
GTCAGAGGTGGCGAAACCCGACAGGACTATAAAGATACCAGGCGTTTCCCCCTGGAAGCTCCCTCGTGCG
CTCTCCTGTTCCGACCCTGCCGCTTACCGGATACCTGTCCGCCTTTCTCCCTTCGGGAAGCGTGGCGCTT
TCTCATAGCTCACGCTGTAGGTATCTCAGTTCGGTGTAGGTCGTTCGCTCCAAGCTGGGCTGTGTGCACG
AACCCCCCGTTCAGCCCGACCGCTGCGCCTTATCCGGTAACTATCGTCTTGAGTCCAACCCGGTAAGACA
CGACTTATCGCCACTGGCAGCAGCCACTGGTAACAGGATTAGCAGAGCGAGGTATGTAGGCGGTGCTACA
GAGTTCTTGAAGTGGTGGCCTAACTACGGCTACACTAGAAGGACAGTATTTGGTATCTGCGCTCTGCTGA
AGCCAGTTACCTTCGGAAAAAGAGTTGGTAGCTCTTGATCCGGCAAACAAACCACCGCTGGTAGCGGTGG
TTTTTTTGTTTGCAAGCAGCAGATTACGCGCAGAAAAAAAGGATCTCAAGAAGATCCTTTGATCTTTTCT
ACGGGGTCTGACGCTCAGTGGAACGAAAACTCACGTTAAGGGATTTTGGTCATGAGATTATCAAAAAGGA
TCTTCACCTAGATCCTTTTAAATTAAAAATGAAGTTTTAAATCAATCTAAAGTATATATGAGTAAACTTG
GTCTGACAGTTACCAATGCTTAATCAGTGAGGCACCTATCTCAGCGATCTGTCTATTTCGTTCATCCATA
GTTGCCTGACTCCCCGTCGTGTAGATAACTACGATACGGGAGGGCTTACCATCTGGCCCCAGTGCTGCAA
TGATACCGCGAGACCCACGCTCACCGGCTCCAGATTTATCAGCAATAAACCAGCCAGCCGGAAGGGCCGA
GCGCAGAAGTGGTCCTGCAACTTTATCCGCCTCCATCCAGTCTATTAATTGTTGCCGGGAAGCTAGAGTA
AGTAGTTCGCCAGTTAATAGTTTGCGCAACGTTGTTGCCATTGCTGCAGGCATCGTGGTGTCACGCTCGT
CGTTTGGTATGGCTTCATTCAGCTCCGGTTCCCAACGATCAAGGCGAGTTACATGATCCCCCATGTTGTG
CAAAAAAGCGGTTAGCTCCTTCGGTCCTCCGATCGTTGTCAGAAGTAAGTTGGCCGCAGTGTTATCACTC
ATGGTTATGGCAGCACTGCATAATTCTCTTACTGTCATGCCATCCGTAAGATGCTTTTCTGTGACTGGTG
AGTACTCAACCAAGTCATTCTGAGAATAGTGTATGCGGCGACCGAGTTGCTCTTGCCCGGCGTCAACACG
GGATAATACCGCGCCACATAGCAGAACTTTAAAAGTGCTCATCATTGGAAAACGTTCTTCGGGGCGAAAA
CTCTCAAGGATCTTACCGCTGTTGAGATCCAGTTCGATGTAACCCACTCGTGCACCCAACTGATCTTCAG
CATCTTTTACTTTCACCAGCGTTTCTGGGTGAGCAAAAACAGGAAGGCAAAATGCCGCAAAAAAGGGAAT
AAGGGCGACACGGAAATGTTGAATACTCATACTCTTCCTTTTTCAATATTATTGAAGCATTTATCAGGGT
TATTGTCTCATGAGCGGATACATATTTGAATGTATTTAGAAAAATAAACAAATAGGGGTTCCGCGCACAT
TTCCCCGAAAAGTGCCACCTGACGTCTAAGAAACCATTATTATCATGACATTAACCTATAAAAATAGGCG
TATCACGAGGCCCTTTCGTCTTCAAGAATTAATTCTATATTCTAAAAACACAAATGATACTTCTAAAAAA
AAAT
